>Addgene plasmid #32387 | pGL3-p107 1*2* | addgene partial sequence | sequence record 37795 | LucNrev 5'-CCTTATGCAGTTGCTCTCC-3'
GGCGCCGGGCCTTTCTTTATGTTTTTGGCGTCTTCCATGGTGGCTTTACCAACAGTACCGGAATGCCAAG
CTTATCCCCCTCCGGCCCGACGGGCGGCGCGACCGGCTTCGGGGTTTTCTTTTCCCTCCCGGCGAGCTAC
CCACAACCCCCCGCTTTAAAGCGTTTGAAAATCGCCTTCTTGAGCTCGCCTTCCCTTCATCGTCTGCCTC
CGCTTTTCTTCTCAAAAAGTCCCTTTCTCCTCTGGAGCCCGCAGCAGCCCGTCTCCCGGAATGGGATAAG
AAGATGGACCTCGGACTCTAACGGAGATCTAGCTCGGGCCCTGGGTGGGCAGCTGCGGGGCTCCGGGCCG
CGGGGACGGACGTGAGAGAGCGGGGCGGAAGGATCCGAGCCGGTGCTGAGGCTGCCGGGACTGTAGCTCG
CGCCCCGCGCTCTCCACCGCGGGTTCCCTGGTGTGGGTGACTTGGGACTGCGAGTCCGTTCACGCTAGTG
GGAAGCCTTCTCCATGACACTGTCCTGTGGACCCTAGGTTTGTCAGCTCCCCGGCGCGCCTCCAGCCCGC
TCTCACTGAGCTTTGACCCTCGATGGAGGTGGAGGCGGGAGCTGCCGAAAGTGGCTTCTTCACGTAGAAG
CGCCACGTCAGAGACTCCCAAATCTCGCCAGAAAGGGATGCAGGGACAAGGGTTTGGGGTGACGGGTCTC
AGCCTCACTCCCAGGATTCTGGAAACTGTCCCAGTAAATAGTCGTTTCAGGAATAGAGATGGTCCTCGCG
CTTACCTGAAAGGTGTTTTTAAAACCTAAACTAGAACCTGATCGTTTTCACTCAGAATCCTGCACGAGAT
CATTTTTTGTCTTTAAAATACAGAAAAATAATAGCATTCAGATGCACCAGGTAACTCGTAACCTTGGGAA
TATCAAGCTAGTTCTCAGTC
