[The description below was written by a language model from this plasmid's Addgene catalogue record.]
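Description:
pGL3-p107 1*2* is a luciferase reporter plasmid built on the promoterless pGL3-basic backbone, intended for transfection into mammalian cells to measure promoter activity. It is maintained in E. coli as a high-copy plasmid under ampicillin selection. Because pGL3-basic carries a firefly luciferase coding sequence without its own eukaryotic promoter or enhancer, any luciferase signal depends on the regulatory fragment cloned upstream of the reporter.

The insert is an approximately 900 bp fragment of the mouse p107 (Rbl1) promoter, placed so that it drives the downstream luciferase gene; the record lists luciferase as a C-terminal "fusion," which in this context reflects the reporter lying downstream of the promoter rather than a protein fusion. In this version both the first and second E2F binding sites in the promoter have been disrupted by three-nucleotide substitutions to AAA, as indicated by the "1*2*" in the name. The insert was introduced by restriction cloning, but the record does not state which sites were used.

Rbl1 encodes p107, a cell cycle regulator, and its promoter contains tandem E2F sites that control its expression. This double-mutant construct is suited to assessing how the loss of both sites affects transcriptional output of the p107 promoter, most naturally by comparison with reporters carrying the unmutated promoter or only one mutated site, although such companion constructs are not described in this record. No feature table was supplied, so details of individual backbone elements beyond those listed in the catalogue are not recorded here.
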