Addgene plasmid #32387: pGL3-p107 1*2*
Depositing lab: Julien Sage. Depositing organization: Stanford University. Publication: Tandem E2F binding sites in the promoter of the p107 cell cycle regulator control p107 expression and its cellular functions. Burkhart DL, Wirt SE, Zmoos AF, Kareta MS, Sage J. PLoS Genet. 2010 Jun 24;6(6):e1001003. 10.1371/journal.pgen.1001003 PubMed 20585628.
Backbone
  Vector backbone: pGL3-basic
  Backbone manufacturer: Promega
  Backbone size w/o insert (bp): 4818
  Vector type: Mammalian Expression, Luciferase
Growth in bacteria
  Bacterial resistance: Ampicillin, 100 μg/mL
  Growth temperature: 37°C
  Growth strain: DH5alpha
  Copy number: High Copy
Gene/Insert
  Gene/Insert name: p107 promoter
  Species: M. musculus (mouse)
  Insert size (bp): 900
  Mutation: 1st and 2nd E2F binding sites mutated: GCG-->AAA and GTC-->AAA
  Entrez Gene: Rbl1 (a.k.a. PRB1, p107)
  Tag / fusion protein: Luciferase (C terminal on insert)
  Cloning method: Restriction Enzyme; 5′ cloning site None (unknown if destroyed); 3′ cloning site None (unknown if destroyed)
  Sequencing primers: 5′ RVprimer3; 3′ Luc_N_Rev
Terms and licenses: Academic/Nonprofit Terms; Industry Terms: Not Available to Industry
How to cite: pGL3-p107 1*2* was a gift from Julien Sage (Addgene plasmid # 32387 ; http://n2t.net/addgene:32387 ; RRID:Addgene_32387)
